Addgene plasmid #41255: TAL3081
Depositing lab: Keith Joung. Depositing organization: Massachusetts General Hospital. Publication: Targeted gene disruption in somatic zebrafish cells using engineered TALENs. Sander JD, Cade L, Khayter C, Reyon D, Peterson RT, Joung JK, Yeh JR. Nat Biotechnol. 2011 Aug 5;29(8):697-8. doi: 10.1038/nbt.1934. PubMed 21822241.
Backbone
  Vector backbone: JDS71
  Backbone manufacturer: Addgene plasmid #32287
  Backbone size w/o insert (bp): 6447
  Vector type: Mammalian Expression ; T7
Growth in bacteria
  Bacterial resistance: Ampicillin, 100 μg/mL
  Growth temperature: 37°C
  Growth strain: XL1 Blue
  Copy number: High Copy
Gene/Insert
  Gene/Insert name: ZebrafishCommunity-gata2b-Right (alt name: gata2b)
  Species: D. rerio (zebrafish)
  Insert size (bp): 1640
  Entrez Gene: gata2b (a.k.a. zgc:91840)
  Promoter: CMV
  Tag / fusion protein: 3X Flag (N terminal on backbone); WT FOKI (C terminal on backbone)
  Cloning method: Restriction Enzyme; 5′ cloning site N/A (destroyed during cloning); 3′ cloning site N/A (destroyed during cloning)
  Sequencing primers: 5′ CMV-F; 3′ BGH-rev
Terms and licenses: Academic/Nonprofit Terms; Industry Terms: Not Available to Industry
Depositor comments: Target binding site: TGTCCAGTAAAGGAAGAC It is strongly recommended that users perform a diagnostic digest to verify this plasmid prior to use. For example, a double digest of the plasmid with BamHI and KpnI should result in two bands at 2.3kb and 5.8kb.
How to cite: TAL3081 was a gift from Keith Joung (Addgene plasmid # 41255 ; http://n2t.net/addgene:41255 ; RRID:Addgene_41255)
