[The description below was written by a language model from this plasmid's Addgene catalogue record.]
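Description:
TAL3081 is a TALEN expression plasmid built on the JDS71 backbone, a mammalian expression vector that also carries a T7 promoter. It encodes the "right" half of a TALE nuclease pair directed against the zebrafish (Danio rerio) gene gata2b. The plasmid is propagated in E. coli as a high-copy construct under ampicillin selection. The record does not include a feature table, so the origin of replication and other backbone elements are not specified beyond what the catalogue fields state.

The insert, about 1.6 kb, is an engineered array of TAL effector repeats designed to recognise a specific 18-nucleotide site in gata2b. It was cloned by restriction enzyme methods into the roughly 6.4 kb backbone, and the cloning sites were destroyed in the process. The backbone supplies the flanking protein parts, so the repeat array is expressed in frame with an N-terminal 3X FLAG epitope tag and a C-terminal wild-type FokI nuclease domain. Transcription in mammalian cells is driven by the CMV promoter. The T7 designation indicates that the coding sequence can also be transcribed in vitro, which would yield mRNA suitable for injection into embryos.

Because FokI cleaves only as a dimer, this construct is meant to be used with a matching "left" TALEN that binds the opposite half-site. Together the two monomers make a double-strand break in the spacer between their sites. Error-prone repair of that break can produce insertions or deletions that disrupt the gene. The insert name and the associated publication place TAL3081 within a set of TALEN reagents for targeted gene disruption in zebrafish. The depositor recommends checking the plasmid by diagnostic restriction digest before use.
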