>Addgene plasmid #41255 | TAL3081 | depositor partial sequence | sequence record 54894 | TAL3081 sequence 2430 bps
TCTAGAGCTAGCACCATGGACTACAAAGACCATGACGGTGATTATAAAGATCATGACATCGATTACAAGG
ATGACGATGACAAGATGGCCCCCAAGAAGAAGAGGAAGGTGGGCATTCACCGCGGGGTACCTATGGTGGA
CTTGAGGACACTCGGTTATTCGCAACAGCAACAGGAGAAAATCAAGCCTAAGGTCAGGAGCACCGTCGCG
CAACACCACGAGGCGCTTGTGGGGCATGGCTTCACTCATGCGCATATTGTCGCGCTTTCACAGCACCCTG
CGGCGCTTGGGACGGTGGCTGTCAAATACCAAGATATGATTGCGGCCCTGCCCGAAGCCACGCACGAGGC
AATTGTAGGGGTCGGTAAACAGTGGTCGGGAGCGCGAGCACTTGAGGCGCTGCTGACTGTGGCGGGTGAG
CTTAGGGGGCCTCCGCTCCAGCTCGACACCGGGCAGCTGCTGAAGATCGCGAAGAGAGGGGGAGTAACAG
CGGTAGAGGCAGTGCACGCCTGGCGCAATGCGCTCACCGGGGCCCCCTTGAACCTGACCCCAGACCAGGT
AGTCGCAATCGCGAACAATAATGGGGGAAAGCAAGCCCTGGAAACCGTGCAAAGGTTGTTGCCGGTCCTT
TGTCAAGACCACGGCCTTACACCGGAGCAAGTCGTGGCCATTGCAAGCAATGGGGGTGGCAAACAGGCTC
TTGAGACGGTTCAGAGACTTCTCCCAGTTCTCTGTCAAGCCCACGGGCTGACTCCCGATCAAGTTGTAGC
GATTGCGTCGCATGACGGAGGGAAACAAGCATTGGAGACTGTCCAACGGCTCCTTCCCGTGTTGTGTCAA
GCCCACGGTTTGACGCCTGCACAAGTGGTCGCCATCGCCAGCCATGATGGCGGTAAGCAGGCGCTGGAAA
CAGTACAGCGCCTGCTGCCTGTACTGTGCCAGGATCATGGACTGACCCCAGACCAGGTAGTCGCAATCGC
GTCGAACATTGGGGGAAAGCAAGCCCTGGAAACCGTGCAAAGGTTGTTGCCGGTCCTTTGTCAAGACCAC
GGCCTTACACCGGAGCAAGTCGTGGCCATTGCAAATAATAACGGTGGCAAACAGGCTCTTGAGACGGTTC
AGAGACTTCTCCCAGTTCTCTGTCAAGCCCACGGGCTGACTCCCGATCAAGTTGTAGCGATTGCGTCCAA
CGGTGGAGGGAAACAAGCATTGGAGACTGTCCAACGGCTCCTTCCCGTGTTGTGTCAAGCCCACGGTTTG
ACGCCTGCACAAGTGGTCGCCATCGCCTCCAATATTGGCGGTAAGCAGGCGCTGGAAACAGTACAGCGCC
TGCTGCCTGTACTGTGCCAGGATCATGGACTGACCCCAGACCAGGTAGTCGCAATCGCGTCGAACATTGG
GGGAAAGCAAGCCCTGGAAACCGTGCAAAGGTTGTTGCCGGTCCTTTGTCAAGACCACGGCCTTACACCG
GAGCAAGTCGTGGCCATTGCAAGCAACATCGGTGGCAAACAGGCTCTTGAGACGGTTCAGAGACTTCTCC
CAGTTCTCTGTCAAGCCCACGGGCTGACTCCCGATCAAGTTGTAGCGATTGCGAATAACAATGGAGGGAA
ACAAGCATTGGAGACTGTCCAACGGCTCCTTCCCGTGTTGTGTCAAGCCCACGGTTTGACGCCTGCACAA
GTGGTCGCCATCGCCAACAACAACGGCGGTAAGCAGGCGCTGGAAACAGTACAGCGCCTGCTGCCTGTAC
TGTGCCAGGATCATGGACTGACCCCAGACCAGGTAGTCGCAATCGCGTCGAACATTGGGGGAAAGCAAGC
CCTGGAAACCGTGCAAAGGTTGTTGCCGGTCCTTTGTCAAGACCACGGCCTTACACCGGAGCAAGTCGTG
GCCATTGCAAGCAACATCGGTGGCAAACAGGCTCTTGAGACGGTTCAGAGACTTCTCCCAGTTCTCTGTC
AAGCCCACGGGCTGACTCCCGATCAAGTTGTAGCGATTGCGAATAACAATGGAGGGAAACAAGCATTGGA
GACTGTCCAACGGCTCCTTCCCGTGTTGTGTCAAGCCCACGGTTTGACGCCTGCACAAGTGGTCGCCATC
GCCTCCAATATTGGCGGTAAGCAGGCGCTGGAAACAGTACAGCGCCTGCTGCCTGTACTGTGCCAGGATC
ATGGACTGACACCCGAACAGGTGGTCGCCATTGCTTCCCACGACGGAGGACGGCCAGCCTTGGAGTCCAT
CGTAGCCCAATTGTCCAGGCCCGATCCCGCGTTGGCTGCGTTAACGAATGACCATCTGGTGGCGTTGGCA
TGTCTTGGTGGACGACCCGCGCTCGATGCAGTCAAAAAGGGTCTGCCTCATGCTCCCGCATTGATCAAAA
GAACCAACCGGCGGATTCCCGAGAGAACTTCCCATCGAGTCGCGGGATCC
