>Addgene plasmid #41255 | TAL3081 | addgene partial sequence | sequence record 56047 | JDS-TALEN-F 5'-TAGGGGTCGGTAAACAGTGG-3'
TGCTGACTGTGGCGGGTGAGCTTAGGGGGCCTCCGCTCCAGCTCGACACCGGGCAGCTGCTGAAGATCGC
GAAGAGAGGGGGAGTAACAGCGGTAGAGGCAGTGCACGCCTGGCGCAATGCGCTCACCGGGGCCCCCTTG
AACCTGACCCCAGACCAGGTAGTCGCAATCGCGAACAATAATGGGGGAAAGCAAGCCCTGGAAACCGTGC
AAAGGTTGTTGCCGGTCCTTTGTCAAGACCACGGCCTTACACCGGAGCAAGTCGTGGCCATTGCAAGCAA
TGGGGGTGGCAAACAGGCTCTTGAGACGGTTCAGAGACTTCTCCCAGTTCTCTGTCAAGCCCACGGGCTG
ACTCCCGATCAAGTTGTAGCGATTGCGTCGCATGACGGAGGGAAACAAGCATTGGAGACTGTCCAACGGC
TCCTTCCCGTGTTGTGTCAAGCCCACGGTTTGACGCCTGCACAAGTGGTCGCCATCGCCAGCCATGATGG
CGGTAAGCAGGCGCTGGAAACAGTACAGCGCCTGCTGCCTGTACTGTGCCAGGATCATGGACTGACCCCA
GACCAGGTAGTCGCAATCGCGTCGAACATTGGGGGAAAGCAAGCCCTGGAAACCGTGCAAAGGTTGTTGC
CGGTCCTTTGTCAAGACCACGGCCTTACACCGGAGCAAGTCGTGGCCATTGCAAATAATAACGGTGGCAA
ACAGGCTCTTGAGACGGTTCAGAGACTTCTCCCAGTTCTCTGTCAAGCCCACGGGCTGACTCCCGATCAA
GTTGTAGCGATTGCGTCCAACGGTGGAGGGAAACAAGCATTGGAGACTGTCCAACGGCTCCTTCCCGTGT
TGTGTCAAGCCCACGGTTTGACGCCTGCACAAGTGGTCGCCATCGCCTCCAATATTGGCGGTAAGCAGGC
GCTGGAAACAGTACAGCGCCTGCTGCCTGTA
